>Addgene plasmid #68883 | pMM580 | depositor full sequence | sequence record 121368 | pMM580 sequence 5517 bps
ACCTTTGTGGACCGTATTACAAAGAACCCAATCATATATGGTTTTTACTCTGGAAGATTTTGTTGGCGAT
TGGCGTCAGACCGCGGGTTATAATTTGGATCAAGTCCTGGAACAGGGTGGCGTAAGCTCTCTGTTCCAGA
ACCTGGGTGTGAGCGTGACGCCGATTCAGCGCATCGTTCTGTCCGGCGAGAACGGTCTGAAAATTGATAT
TCATGTGATCATCCCGTACGAAGGCCTGAGCGGTGACCAAATGGGTCAAATCGAGAAAATCTTTAAAGTC
GTCTACCCAGTTGACGATCACCACTTCAAGGTTATCTTGCATTACGGTACGCTGGTGATTGATGGTGTGA
CCCCGAATATGATTGACTATTTCGGCCGTCCGTATGAAGGCATTGCCGTTTTTGACGGTAAAAAGATCAC
CGTCACCGGTACCCTGTGGAATGGCAATAAGATTATTGACGAGCGTCTGATTAACCCGGACGGCAGCCTG
CTGTTCCGCGTGACCATCAACGGTGTCACGGGTTGGCGTCTGTGCGAGCGCATCCTGGCATAATGAACTG
CACTTGCTTTGATAATTAATGATAAACAATCTAAAAGCACTCTAATCGTTATCGGAGTGCTTTTAGATTA
CTAATCAAATTGCTTCTACTAATTGCCTATCTTCCAGTGATGGAACAGCATTTGTGCATTGGCTGCAACA
ATCAGCCTTACTTGTGCCTGTTCTATTTCCGAACCGACCGCTTGTATGAATCCATCAAAATTCGTTTTCT
CTATGTTGGATTCCTTGTTGCTCATATTGTGATGATAATTTCTACAAATATAGTCATTGGTAACTATCTA
TGAAACTGTTTGATACTTTTATAGTTGATTAAACTTGTTCATGGCATTTGCCTTAATATCATCCGCTATG
TCAATGTAGGGTTTCATAGCTTTGTAGTCGCTGTGTCCCGTCCATTTCATGACCACCTGTGCCGGGATTC
CGAGAGCCAGCGCATTGCAGATGAATGTCCTTCTTCCTGCATGGGTACTGAGCAAAGCGTATTTGGGTGT
GACTTCATCAATACGTTCATTTCCCTTGTAGTAGGTTTCCCGTACAGGCTCGTTGATTTCTGCCAGTTCG
CCCAGCTCTTTCAGGTAATCGTTCATCTTCTGGTTGCTGATGACGGGCAGAGCCATGTAATTCTCGAAAT
GGATGTCCTTGTATTTGTCCAGTATGGCTTTGCTGTATTTGTTCAGTTCAATCGTCAGGCTGTCGGCAGT
CTTGACTGTGGTTATTTCGATGTGGTCGGACTTCACATCGCTTCTTTTCAGATTGCGAACATCCGAATAC
CGCAAACTCGTAAAGCAGCAGAACAGGAAAACATCACGCACACGTTCCAGGTATTGCTTATCCTTGGGTA
TCTGGTAGTCTTTCAGCTTGTTCAGTTCATCCCAAGTCAGGAAGATTACTTTTTTCGAGGTGGTTTTCAG
TTTCGGTTTGAACGTATCGTATGCAATGTTCTGATGATGTCCTTTCTTGAAGCTCCAGCGCAGGAACCAT
TTGAGGAATCCCATTTGCTTGCCGATGGTGCTGTTTCTCATATCCTTGGTGTCACGCAGGAAGTTGACGT
ATTCGTTCAATCCAAACTCGTTGAAATAGTTGAACGTTGCATCCTCCTTGAACTCTTTGAGGTGGTTCCT
CACTGCTGCAAATTTTTCATAGGTGGATGCCGTCCAGTTATTCTGGTTACCGCACTCTTTTACAAACTCA
TCGAACACCTCCCAAAAGCTGACAGGGGCTTCTTCCGGCTGTTCTTCGCTGGTGTCTTTCATTCTCATGT
TGAAAGCTTCCTTCAACTGTTGGGTCGTTGGCATGACCTCCTGCACCTCAAATTCCTTGAAAATATTCTG
GATTTCGGCATAGTATTTCAGCAAGTCCGTATTGATTTCGGCTGCACTTTGCTTTAGCTTGTTGGTACAT
CCGCTCTTTACCCGCTGCTTATCTGCATCCCATTTGGCTACGTCAATCCGGTAGCCCGTTGTAAACTCGA
TGCGTTGGCTGGCAAAGATGACACGCATACGGATGGGTACGTTCTCTACGATTGGCACACCGTTCTTTTT
CCGGCTCTCCAATGCAAAAATGATGTTGCGCTTGATATTCATAATTGGGTGCGTTTGAAATTCTACACCC
AAATATACACCCAATTATTGAGATAGCAAAAGACATTTAGAAACATTTACTTTTACTCTATATTGTAATT
TACACTTGATTATCAGTCGTTTGCAGTCTTATGATATTCTGTGAAAGTATAAGTTCGAGAGCCTGTCTCT
CCGCAAAAAACGCTGAAAATCAGCAGATTGCAAAACAAACACCCTGTTTTACACCCAAGAATGTAAAGTC
GGCTGTTTTTGTTTTATTTAAGATAATACAACCACTACATAATAAAAGAGTAGCGATATTAAAAGAATCC
GATGAGAAAAGACTAATATTTATCTATCCATTCAGTTTGATTTTTCAGGACTTTACATCGTCCTGAAAGT
ATTTGTTGGTACCGGTACCGAGGACGCGTAAACATTTACAGTTGCATGTGGCCTATTGTTTTTAGCCGTT
AAATATTTTATAACTATTAAATAGCGATACAAATTGTTCGAAACTAATATTGTTTATATCATATATTCTC
GCATGTTTTAAAGCTTTATTAAATTGATTTTTTGTAAACAGTTTTTCGTACTCTTTGTTAACCCATTTCA
TTACAAAAGTTTCATATTTTTTTCTCTCTTTAAATGCCATTTTTGCTGGCTTTCTTTTTAATACAATTAA
TGTGCTATCCACTTTAGGTTTTGGATGGAAATAATACCTAGGAATTTTTGCTAATATAGAAATATCTACC
TCTGCCATTAACAGCAATGCTAGTGATCTGTTTGTATCTAATAACATTTTAGCAAAACCATATTCCACTA
TTAAATAACTTATTGTGGCTGAACTTTCAAAAACAATTTTTCGAATTATATTTGTGCTTATGTTGTAAGG
TATGCTGCCAAATATTTTATATGGATTGTGGCTAGGAAATGTAAATTTCAGTATATCATCATTTACTATT
TGATAGTTAGGATAATTTAAGAGCTTATTACGAGTTACCTCACATAATTTAGAATCAATTTCTATCGCCG
TTACAAAATTACATCTCTTTACCAATCCAGCAGTAAAATGACCTTTCCCTGCACCTATTTCAAAGATGTT
ATCTTTTTCATCTAAACTTATGCAATTCATTATTTTTTCTATGTGATATTTTGAAGTAATAAAATTTTGA
CTATCTTTTATATTTACTTTGTTCATTATAACCTCTCCTTAATTTATTGCATCTCTTTTCGAATATTTAT
GTTTTTTGAGAAAAGAACGTACTCATGGTTCATCCCGATATGCGTATCGGTCTGTATATCAGCAACTTTC
TATGTGTTTCAACTACAATAGTCATCTATTCTCATCTTTCTGAGTCCACCCCCTGCAAAGCCCCTCTTTA
CGACATAAAAATTCGGTCGGAAAAGGTATGCAAAAGATGTTTCTCTCTTTAAGAGAAACTCTTCGGGATG
CAAAAATATGAAAATAACTCCAATTCACCAAATTATATAGCGACTTTTTTACAAAATGCTAAAATTTGTT
GATTTCCGTCAAGCAATTGTTGAGCAAAAATGTCTTTTACGATAAAATGATACCTCAATATCAACTGTTT
AGCAAAACGATATTTCTCTTAAAGAGAGAAACACCTTTTTGTTCACCAATCCCCGACTTTTAATCCCGCG
GCCATGATTGAAAAAGGAAGAGTATGAGTATTCAACATTTCCGTGTCGCCCTTATTCCCTTTTTTGCGGC
ATTTTGCCTTCCTGTTTTTGCTCACCCAGAAACGCTGGTGAAAGTAAAAGATGCTGAAGATCAGTTGGGT
GCACGAGTGGGTTACATCGAACTGGATCTCAACAGCGGTAAGATCCTTGAGAGTTTTCGCCCCGAAGAAC
GTTTTCCAATGATGAGCACTTTTAAAGTTCTGCTATGTGGCGCGGTATTATCCCGTATTGACGCCGGGCA
AGAGCAACTCGGTCGCCGCATACACTATTCTCAGAATGACTTGGTTGAGTACTCACCAGTCACAGAAAAG
CATCTTACGGATGGCATGACAGTAAGAGAATTATGCAGTGCTGCCATAACCATGAGTGATAACACTGCGG
CCAACTTACTTCTGACAACGATCGGAGGACCGAAGGAGCTAACCGCTTTTTTGCACAACATGGGGGATCA
TGTAACTCGCCTTGATCGTTGGGAACCGGAGCTGAATGAAGCCATACCAAACGACGAGCGTGACACCACG
ATGCCTGTAGCAATGGCAACAACGTTGCGCAAACTATTAACTGGCGAACTACTTACTCTAGCTTCCCGGC
AACAATTAATAGACTGGATGGAGGCGGATAAAGTTGCAGGACCACTTCTGCGCTCGGCCCTTCCGGCTGG
CTGGTTTATTGCTGATAAATCTGGAGCCGGTGAGCGTGGGTCTCGCGGTATCATTGCAGCACTGGGGCCA
GATGGTAAGCCCTCCCGTATCGTAGTTATCTACACGACGGGGAGTCAGGCAACTATGGATGAACGAAATA
GACAGATCGCTGAGATAGGTGCCTCACTGATTAAGCATTGGTAACTGTCAGACCAAGTTTACTCATAACG
CGTCAATTCGAGGGGGATCAATTCCGTGATAGGTGGGCTGCCCTTCCTGGTTGGCTTGGTTTCATCAGCC
ATCCGCTTGCCCTCATCTGTTACGCCGGCGGTAGCCGGCCAGCCTCGCAGAGCAGGATTCCCGTTGAGCA
CCGCCAGGTGCGAATAAGGGACAGTGAAGAAGGAACACCCGCTCGCGGGTGGGCCTACTTCACCTATCCT
GCCCGGCTGACGCCGTTGGATACACCAAGGAAAGTCTACACGAACCCTTTGGCAAAATCCTGTATATCGT
GCGAAAAAGGATGGATATACCGAAAAAATCGCTATAATGACCCCGAAGCAGGGTTATGCAGCGGAAAACG
GAATTGATCCGGCCACGATGCGTCCGGCGTAGAGGATCTGAAGATCAGCAGTTCAACCTGTTGATAGTAC
GTACTAAGCTCTCATGTTTCACGTACTAAGCTCTCATGTTTAACGTACTAAGCTCTCATGTTTAACGAAC
TAAACCCTCATGGCTAACGTACTAAGCTCTCATGGCTAACGTACTAAGCTCTCATGTTTCACGTACTAAG
CTCTCATGTTTGAACAATAAAATTAATATAAATCAGCAACTTAAATAGCCTCTAAGGTTTTAAGTTTTAT
AAGAAAAAAAAGAATATATAAGGCTTTTAAAGCTTTTAAGGTTTAACGGTTGTGGACAACAAGCCAGGGA
TGTAACGCACTGAGAAGCCCTTAGAGCCTCTCAAAGCAATTTTGAGTGACACAGGAACACTTAACGGCTG
ACATGGGAATTCCCCTCCACCGCGGTGGCAAATTTGCGCGCCACAATTATTATTCAT
Features (pLannotate 1.2.2; 7 found; start..end, strand, type, name):
   2588..3316    -  CDS            ermC': ERM_BACIU - Experimental evidence at protein level: Swiss-Prot protein existence level 1. This protein produces a dimethylation of the adenine residue at position 2085 in 23S rRNA, resulting in reduced affinity between ribosomes and macrolide-lincosamide-streptogramin B antibiotics. From Bacillus subtilis.
   3787..3803    +  promoter       AmpR promoter (fragment): bla
   3804..4664    +  CDS            AmpR: β-lactamase; bla; confers resistance to ampicillin, carbenicillin, and related antibiotics
   4717..4762    -  CDS            traJ (fragment): oriT-recognizing protein; traJ
   4795..4904    -  oriT           oriT: incP origin of transfer
   5075..5463    +  rep_origin     R6K γ ori: γ replication origin from E. coli plasmid R6K; requires the R6K initiator protein pi for replication
   5507..550     +  CDS            LUCI_OPLGR (across the origin): Experimental evidence at protein level: Swiss-Prot protein existence level 1. Catalytic subunit of oplophorus-luciferin 2-monooxygenase. Oxidoreductase that converts coelenterazine (the oplophorus luciferin) to coelenteramide under emission of blue light with a maximum at 454 nm. Is also active with bisdeoxycoelenterazine. From Oplophorus gracilirostris (Luminous shrimp).
