[The description below was written by a language model from this plasmid's Addgene catalogue record, the feature table of its GenBank file and pLannotate feature annotations shown in this document.]
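Description:
pMM580 is a 5,517 bp bacterial expression plasmid built on the pNBU2 backbone, designed to be assembled in E. coli and then moved into Bacteroides. It replicates through the R6K γ origin, which works only when the pi initiator protein is supplied in trans. This is why it is maintained at low copy in a pir-expressing E. coli host (Pir1) and behaves as a non-replicating vector in other bacteria. Selection in E. coli relies on the β-lactamase (AmpR) gene. An erm-family rRNA methylase gene, annotated by homology as ermC', matches the erythromycin marker listed for Bacteroides. An incP oriT with an adjacent traJ fragment allows conjugative mobilisation from a suitable donor strain. pNBU2-type vectors are generally known to integrate into the Bacteroides chromosome through a site-specific integrase. However, the automated annotation leaves a large region unlabelled and names no integrase or attachment site.

The payload is a 516 bp NanoLuc open reading frame, detected as a match to the catalytic subunit of Oplophorus gracilirostris luciferase and spanning the numbering origin of the circular sequence. NanoLuc is an engineered small luciferase that gives a luminescent readout. According to the catalogue entry it is expressed constitutively from the PcepA promoter, although this promoter is not annotated in the feature table. The additional GenBank record covers only an 836 bp portion of the plasmid and carries no feature annotations. The associated work concerns programming Bacteroides thetaiotaomicron to sense and respond to stimuli in the mouse gut, so this plasmid most plausibly serves as a constitutive luminescent reporter or reference for gene expression in that species.
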