Addgene plasmid #68883: pMM580
Purpose: NanoLuc expressed constiutively from PcepA, pNBU2 backbone, AmpR
Depositing lab: Timothy Lu & Christopher Voigt. Depositing organization: Massachusetts Institute of Technology. Publication: Programming a Human Commensal Bacterium, Bacteroides thetaiotaomicron, to Sense and Respond to Stimuli in the Murine Gut Microbiota. Mimee M, Tucker AC, Voigt CA, Lu TK. Cell Syst. 2015 Jul 29;1(1):62-71. doi: 10.1016/j.cels.2015.06.001. PubMed 26918244.
Backbone
  Vector backbone: pNBU2
  Total vector size (bp): 5517
  Vector type: Bacterial Expression
  Selectable markers: Erythromycin in Bacteroides
Growth in bacteria
  Bacterial resistance: Ampicillin, 100 μg/mL
  Growth temperature: 37°C
  Growth strain: Pir1
  Copy number: Low Copy
Gene/Insert
  Gene/Insert name: NanoLuc
  Insert size (bp): 516
Terms and licenses: Academic/Nonprofit Terms; Industry Terms: Not Available to Industry
How to cite: pMM580 was a gift from Timothy Lu & Christopher Voigt (Addgene plasmid # 68883 ; http://n2t.net/addgene:68883 ; RRID:Addgene_68883)
