LOCUS       Exported 836 bp ds-DNA linear SYN 06-SEP-2021
DEFINITION  NanoLuc expressed constiutively from PcepA, pNBU2 backbone, AmpR.
ACCESSION   .
VERSION     .
KEYWORDS    pMM580
SOURCE      synthetic DNA construct
  ORGANISM  synthetic DNA construct
REFERENCE   1 (bases 1 to 836)
  AUTHORS   Mimee M, Tucker AC, Voigt CA, Lu TK
  TITLE     Programming a Human Commensal Bacterium, Bacteroides
            thetaiotaomicron, to Sense and Respond to Stimuli in the Murine Gut
            Microbiota.
  JOURNAL   Cell Syst. 2015 Jul 29;1(1):62-71. doi: 10.1016/j.cels.2015.06.001.
  PUBMED    26918244
REFERENCE   2 (bases 1 to 836)
  AUTHORS   .
  TITLE     Direct Submission
  JOURNAL   Exported Sep 6, 2021 from SnapGene Server 1.1.58
            http://www.snapgene.com
FEATURES             Location/Qualifiers
     source          1..836
                     /organism="synthetic DNA construct"
                     /mol_type="other DNA"
ORIGIN
        1 tgagtgacac aggaacactt aacggctgac atgggaattc ccctccaccg cggtggcaaa
       61 tttgcgcgcc acaattatta ttcatacctt tgtggaccgt attacaaaga acccaatcat
      121 atatggtttt tactctggaa gattttgttg gcgattggcg tcagaccgcg ggttataatt
      181 tggatcaagt cctggaacag ggtggcgtaa gctctctgtt ccagaacctg ggtgtgagcg
      241 tgacgccgat tcagcgcatc gttctgtccg gcgagaacgg tctgaaaatt gatattcatg
      301 tgatcatccc gtacgaaggc ctgagcggtg accaaatggg tcaaatcgag aaaatcttta
      361 aagtcgtcta cccagttgac gatcaccact tcaaggttat cttgcattac ggtacgctgg
      421 tgattgatgg tgtgaccccg aatatgattg actatttcgg ccgtccgtat gaaggcattg
      481 ccgtttttga cggtaaaaag atcaccgtca ccggtaccct gtggaatggc aataagatta
      541 ttgacgagcg tctgattaac ccggacggca gcctgctgtt ccgcgtgacc atcaacggtg
      601 tcacgggttg gcgtctgtgc gagcgcatcc tggcataatg aactgcactt gctttgataa
      661 ttaatgataa acaatctaaa agcactctaa tcgttatcgg agtgctttta gattactaat
      721 caaattgctt ctactaattg cctatcttcc agtgatggaa cagcatttgt gcattggctg
      781 caacaatcag ccttacttgt gcctgttcta tttccgaacc gaccgcttgt atgaat
//
