>Addgene plasmid #68883 | pMM580 | addgene partial sequence | sequence record 125484 | hhvEBNA1-R 5'-TGGAATAGCAAGGGCAGTTC-3'
ACCGTTGATGGTCACGCGGAACAGCAGGCTGCCGTCCGGGTTAATCAGACGCTCGTCAATAATCTTATTG
CCATTCCACAGGGTACCGGTGACGGTGATCTTTTTACCGTCAAAAACGGCAATGCCTTCATACGGACGGC
CGAAATAGTCAATCATATTCGGGGTCACACCATCAATCACCAGCGTACCGTAATGCAAGATAACCTTGAA
GTGGTGATCGTCAACTGGGTAGACGACTTTAAAGATTTTCTCGATTTGACCCATTTGGTCACCGCTCAGG
CCTTCGTACGGGATGATCACATGAATATCAATTTTCAGACCGTTCTCGCCGGACAGAACGATGCGCTGAA
TCGGCGTCACGCTCACACCCAGGTTCTGGAACAGAGAGCTTACGCCACCCTGTTCCAGGACTTGATCCAA
ATTATAACCCGCGGTCTGACGCCAATCGCCAACAAAATCTTCCAGAGTAAAAACCATATATGATTGGGTT
CTTTGTAATACGGTCCACAAAGGTATGAATAATAATTGTGGCGCGCAAATTTGCCACCGCGGTGGAGGGG
AATTCCCATGTCAGCCGTTAAGTGTTCCTGTGTCACTCAAAATTGCTTTGAGAGGCTCTAAGGGCTTCTC
AGTGCGTTACATCCCTGGCTTGTTGTCCACAACCGTTAAACCTTAAAAGCTTTAAAAGCCTTATATATTC
TTTTTTTTCTTATAAAACTTAAAACCTTAGAGGCTATTTAAGTTGCTGATTTATATTAATTTTATTGTTC
AAACATGAGAGCTTAGTACGTGAAACATGAGAGCTTAGTACGTTAGCCATGAGAGCTTAGTACGTTAGCC
ATGAGGGTTTAGTTCGTTAAACATGAGAGCTTAGTACGTTAAAC
